>Addgene plasmid #160823 | pXW101Plux2-Pecf11-gfp | addgene full sequence | sequence record 317145 | Addgene NGS Result
TTAATTAAAGCGGATAACAATTTCACACAGGAGGCCGCCTAGGCCGCGGCCGCGCGAATTCGCGGCCGCT
TCTAGAGTTTACAGCTAGCTCAGTCCTAGGTATTATGCTAGCTACTAGAGATTAAAGAGGAGAAATACTA
GATGAAAAACATAAATGCCGACGACACATACAGAATAATTAATAAAATTAAAGCTTGTAGAAGCAATAAT
GATATTAATCAATGCTTATCTGATATGACTAAAATGGTACATTGTGAATATTATTTACTCGCGATCATTT
ATCCTCATTCTATGGTTAAATCTGATATTTCAATCCTAGATAATTACCCTAAAAAATGGAGGCAATATTA
TGATGACGCTAATTTAATAAAATATGATCCTATAGTAGATTATTCTAACTCCAATCATTCACCAATTAAT
TGGAATATATTTGAAAACAATGCTGTAAATAAAAAATCTCCAAATGTAATTAAAGAAGCGAAAACATCAG
GTCTTATCACTGGGTTTAGTTTCCCTATTCATACGGCTAACAATGGCTTCGGAATGCTTAGTTTTGCACA
TTCAGAAAAAGACAACTATATAGATAGTTTATTTTTACATGCGTGTATGAACATACCATTAATTGTTCCT
TCTCTAGTTGATAATTATCGAAAAATAAATATAGCAAATAATAAATCAAACAACGATTTAACCAAAAGAG
AAAAAGAATGTTTAGCGTGGGCATGCGAAGGAAAAAGCTCTTGGGATATTTCAAAAATATTAGGTTGCAG
TGAGCGTACTGTCACTTTCCATTTAACCAATGCGCAAATGAAACTCAATACAACAAACCGCTGCCAAAGT
ATTTCTAAAGCAATTTTAACAGGAGCAATTGATTGCCCATACTTTAAAAATTAATAACACTGATAGTGCT
AGTGTAGATCACTACTAGAGCCAGGCATCAAATAAAACGAAAGGCTCAGTCGAAAGACTGGGCCTTTCGT
TTTATCTGTTGTTTGTCGGTGAACGCTCTCTACTAGAGTCACACTGGCTCACCTTCGGGTGGGCCTTTCT
GCGTTTATATACTAGAGACCTGTAGGATCGTACAGGTTTACGCAAGAAAATGGTTTGTTACTTTCGAATA
AATACTAGAGTCACACAGGACTACTAGATGATGAGCGATAGTCCGCAGAAACTGGGTCGTAATGAATGGA
ATGCATATATGGATAAAGTGAAAGCCAAAGATCGTGAAGCCTTTGCCTTTGTGTTTCGTTTTTATGCACC
GAAACTGAAACAGTTCGCCTATAAACATGTTGGCAATGAACAGGTTGCAATGGAAATGGTTCAAGAAACC
ATGGCAACCGTTTGGCAGAAAGCACATCTGTATGATGGTAAAAAAAGCGCACTGAGCACCTGGATTTATA
CCATTATTCGTAACCTGTGCTTTGACCTGCTGCGTAAACAGAAAGGTAAAGAACTGCATATTCACAGCGA
CGATATTTGGCCGAGCGAATATTATCCGCCTGATATGGTTGATCATTATAGTCCGGAACAGGATATGCTG
AAAGAACAGGTGGTTAAATTTCTGGATATCCTGCCGAAAAATCAGCGTGATGTTCTGCAAGCAGTTTATC
TGGAAGAACTGCCGCATCAGCAGGTTGCAGAACTGTTTGATATTCCGCTGGGCACCGTTAAAAGCCGTCT
GCGTCTGGCAGTTGAAAAACTGCGTCATAGCATGCATACCGAACAGCTGTAATAATACTAGAGCCAGGCA
TCAAATAAAACGAAAGGCTCAGTCGAAAGACTGGGCCTTTCGTTTTATCTGTTGTTTGTCGGTGAACGCT
CTCTACTAGAGTCACACTGGCTCACCTTCGGGTGGGCCTTTCTGCGTTTATATACTAGAGGCCTCCACAC
CGCTCGTCACATCCTGTGATCCACTCTTCATCCCGCTACGTAACACCTCTTACTAGAGATTAAAGAGGAG
AAATACTAGATGCGTAAAGGAGAAGAACTTTTCACTGGAGTTGTCCCAATTCTTGTTGAATTAGATGGTG
ATGTTAATGGGCACAAATTTTCTGTCAGTGGAGAGGGTGAAGGTGATGCAACATACGGAAAACTTACCCT
TAAATTTATTTGCACTACTGGAAAACTACCTGTTCCATGGCCAACACTTGTCACTACTTTCGGTTATGGT
GTTCAATGCTTTGCGAGATACCCAGATCATATGAAACAGCATGACTTTTTCAAGAGTGCCATGCCCGAAG
GTTATGTACAGGAAAGAACTATATTTTTCAAAGATGACGGGAACTACAAGACACGTGCTGAAGTCAAGTT
TGAAGGTGATACCCTTGTTAATAGAATCGAGTTAAAAGGTATTGATTTTAAAGAAGATGGAAACATTCTT
GGACACAAATTGGAATACAACTATAACTCACACAATGTATACATCATGGCAGACAAACAAAAGAATGGAA
TCAAAGTTAACTTCAAAATTAGACACAACATTGAAGATGGAAGCGTTCAACTAGCAGACCATTATCAACA
AAATACTCCAATTGGCGATGGCCCTGTCCTTTTACCAGACAACCATTACCTGTCCACACAATCTGCCCTT
TCGAAAGATCCCAACGAAAAGAGAGACCACATGGTCCTTCTTGAGTTTGTAACAGCTGCTGGGATTACAC
ATGGCATGGATGAACTATACAAATAATAATACTAGAGCCAGGCATCAAATAAAACGAAAGGCTCAGTCGA
AAGACTGGGCCTTTCGTTTTATCTGTTGTTTGTCGGTGAACGCTCTCTACTAGAGTCACACTGGCTCACC
TTCGGGTGGGCCTTTCTGCGTTTATATACTAGTAGCGGCCGCTGCAGGCATGCAAGCTTGCGGCCGCGTC
GTGACTGGGAAAACCCTGGCGACTAGTCTTGGACTCCTGTTGATAGATCCAGTAATGACCTCAGAACTCC
ATCTGGATTTGTTCAGAACGCTCGGTTGCCGCCGGGCGTTTTTTATTGGTGAGAATCCAGGGGTCCCCAA
TAATTACGATTTAAATTAGTAGCCCGCCTAATGAGCGGGCTTTTTTTTAATTCCCCTATTTGTTTATTTT
TCTAAATACATTCAAATATGTATCCGCTCATGAGACAATAACCCTGATAAATGCTTCAATAATATTGAAA
AAGGAAGAGTATGAGCATTCAGCATTTTCGTGTGGCGCTGATTCCGTTTTTTGCGGCGTTTTGCCTGCCG
GTGTTTGCGCATCCGGAAACCCTGGTGAAAGTGAAAGATGCGGAAGATCAACTGGGTGCGCGCGTGGGCT
ATATTGAACTGGATCTGAACAGCGGCAAAATTCTGGAATCTTTTCGTCCGGAAGAACGTTTTCCGATGAT
GAGCACCTTTAAAGTGCTGCTGTGCGGTGCGGTTCTGAGCCGTGTGGATGCGGGCCAGGAACAACTGGGC
CGTCGTATTCATTATAGCCAGAACGATCTGGTGGAATATAGCCCGGTGACCGAAAAACATCTGACCGATG
GCATGACCGTGCGTGAACTGTGCAGCGCGGCGATTACCATGAGCGATAACACCGCGGCGAACCTGCTGCT
GACGACCATTGGCGGTCCGAAAGAACTGACCGCGTTTCTGCATAACATGGGCGATCATGTGACCCGTCTG
GATCGTTGGGAACCGGAACTGAACGAAGCGATTCCGAACGATGAACGTGATACCACCATGCCGGCAGCAA
TGGCGACCACCCTGCGTAAACTGCTGACGGGTGAGCTGCTGACCCTGGCAAGCCGCCAGCAACTGATTGA
TTGGATGGAAGCGGATAAAGTGGCGGGTCCGCTGCTGCGTAGCGCGCTGCCGGCTGGCTGGTTTATTGCG
GATAAAAGCGGTGCGGGCGAACGTGGCAGCCGTGGCATTATTGCGGCGCTGGGCCCGGATGGTAAACCGA
GCCGTATTGTGGTGATTTATACCACCGGCAGCCAGGCGACGATGGATGAACGTAACCGTCAGATTGCGGA
AATTGGCGCGAGCCTGATTAAACATTGGTAAACCGATACAATTAAAGGCTCCTTTTGGAGCCTTTTTTTT
TGGACGACCCTTGTCCTTTTCCGCTGCATAACCCTGCTTCGGGGTCATTATAGCGATTTTTTCGGTATAT
CCATCCTTTTTCGCACGATATACAGGATTTTGCCAAAGGGTTCGTGTAGACTTTCCTTGGTGTATCCAAC
GGCGTCAGCCGGGCAGGATAGGTGAAGTAGGCCCACCCGCGAGCGGGTGTTCCTTCTTCACTGTCCCTTA
TTCGCACCTGGCGGTGCTCAACGGGAATCCTGCTCTGCGAGGCTGGCCGTAGGCCGGCCGCGATGCAGGT
GGCTGCTGAACCCCCAGCCGGAACTGACCCCACAAGGCCCTAGCGTTTGCAATGCACCAGGTCATCATTG
ACCCAGGCGTGTTCCACCAGGCCGCTGCCTCGCAACTCTTCGCAGGCTTCGCCGACCTGCTCGCGCCACT
TCTTCACGCGGGTGGAATCCGATCCGCACATGAGGCGGAAGGTTTCCAGCTTGAGCGGGTACGGCTCCCG
GTGCGAGCTGAAATAGTCGAACATCCGTCGGGCCGTCGGCGACAGCTTGCGGTACTTCTCCCATATGAAT
TTCGTGTAGTGGTCGCCAGCAAACAGCACGACGATTTCCTCGTCGATCAGGACCTGGCAACGGGACGTTT
TCTTGCCACGGTCCAGGACGCGGAAGCGGTGCAGCAGCGACACCGATTCCAGGTGCCCAACGCGGTCGGA
CGTGAAGCCCATCGCCGTCGCCTGTAGGCGCGACAGGCATTCCTCGGCCTTCGTGTAATACCGGCCATTG
ATCGACCAGCCCAGGTCCTGGCAAAGCTCGTAGAACGTGAAGGTGATCGGCTCGCCGATAGGGGTGCGCT
TCGCGTACTCCAACACCTGCTGCCACACCAGTTCGTCATCGTCGGCCCGCAGCTCGACGCCGGTGTAGGT
GATCTTCACGTCCTTGTTGACGTGGAAAATGACCTTGTTTTGCAGCGCCTCGCGCGGGATTTTCTTGTTG
CGCGTGGTGAACAGGGCAGAGCGGGCCGTGTCGTTTGGCATCGCTCGCATCGTGTCCGGCCACGGCGCAA
TATCGAACAAGGAAAGCTGCATTTCCTTGATCTGCTGCTTCGTGTGTTTCAGCAACGCGGCCTGCTTGGC
TTCGCTGACCTGTTTTGCCAGGTCCTCGCCGGCGGTTTTTCGCTTCTTGGTCGTCATAGTTCCTCGCGTG
TCGATGGTCATCGACTTCGCCAAACCTGCCGCCTCCTGTTCGAGACGACGCGAACGCTCCACGGCGGCCG
ATGGCGCGGGCAGGGCAGGGGGAGCCAGTTGCACGCTGTCGCGCTCGATCTTGGCCGTAGCTTGCTGGAC
TATCGAGCCGACGGACTGGAAGGTTTCGCGGGGCGCACGCATGACGGTGCGGCTTGCGATGGTTTCGGCA
TCCTCGGCGGAAAACCCCGCGTCGATCAGTTCTTGCCTGTATGCCTTCCGGTCAAACGTCCGATTCATTC
ACCCTCCTTGCGGGATTGCCCCGGAATTAATTCCCCGGATCGATCCGTCGATCTTGATCCCCTGCGCCAT
CAGATCCTTGGCGGCAAGAAAGCCATCCAGTTTACTTTGCAGGGCTTCCCAACCTTACCAGAGGGCGCCC
CAGCTGGCAATTCCGGTTCGCTTGCTGTCCATAAAACCGCCCAGTCTAGCTATCGCCATGTAAGCCCACT
GCAAGCTACCTGCTTTCTCTTTGCGCTTGCGTTTTCCCTTGTCCAGATAGCCCAGTAGCTGACATTCATC
CGGGGTCAGCACCGTTTCTGCGGACTGGCTTTCTACGTGGCTGCCATTTTTGGGGTGAGGCCGTTCGCGG
CCGAGGGGCGCAGCCCCTGGGGGGATGGGAGGCCCGCGTTAGCGGGCCGGGAGGGTTCGAGAAGGGGGGG
CACCCCCCTTCGGCGTGCGCGGTCACGCGCACAGGGCGCAGCCCTGGTTAAAAACAAGGTTTATAAATAT
TGGTTTAAAAGCAGGTTAAAAGACAGGTTAGCGGTGGCCGAAAAACGGGCGGAAACCCTTGCAAATGCTG
GATTTTCTGCCTGTGGACAGCCCCTCAAATGTCAATAGGTGCGCCCCTCATCTGTCAGCACTCTGCCCCT
CAAGTGTCAAGGATCGCGCCCCTCATCTGTCAGTAGTCGCGCCCCTCAAGTGTCAATACCGCAGGGCACT
TATCCCCAGGCTTGTCCACATCATCTGTGGGAAACTCGCGTAAAATCAGGCGTTTTCGCCGATTTGCGAG
GCTGGCCAGCTCCACGTCGCCGGCCGAAATCGAGCCTGCCCCTCATCTGTCAACGCCGCGCCGGGTGAGT
CGGCCCCTCAAGTGTCAACGTCCGCCCCTCATCTGTCAGTGAGGGCCAAGTTTTCCGCGAGGTATCCACA
ACGCCGGCGGCCCTACATGGCTCTGCTGTAGTGAGTGGGTTGCGCTCCGGCAGCGGTCCTGATCCCCCGC
AGAAAAAAAGGATCTCAAGAAGATCCTTTGATCTTTTCTACGGCGCGCCCAGCTGTCTAGGGCGGCGGAT
TTGTCCTACTCAGGAGAGCGTTCACCGACAAACAACAGATAAAACGAAAGGCCCAGTCTTTCGACTGAGC
CTTTCGTTTTATTTGATGCCT
Features (pLannotate 1.2.2; 22 found; start..end, strand, type, name):
     56..77      +  misc_feature   BioBrick prefix: BioBrick prefix for parts that do not start with "ATG"
     81..112     +  promoter       J23119 promoter (fragment): bacterial promoter (Registry of Standard Biological Parts BBa J23119)
    142..891     +  CDS            luxR: LUXR_ALIFS - Experimental evidence at protein level: Swiss-Prot protein existence level 1. Transcriptional activator of the bioluminescence operon. Binds to the OHHL autoinducer. From Aliivibrio fischeri (Vibrio fischeri).
    939..1010    +  terminator     rrnB T1 terminator: transcription terminator T1 from the E. coli rrnB gene
   1026..1053    +  terminator     T7Te terminator: phage T7 early transcription terminator
   1752..1823    +  terminator     rrnB T1 terminator: transcription terminator T1 from the E. coli rrnB gene
   1839..1866    +  terminator     T7Te terminator: phage T7 early transcription terminator
   1970..2683    +  CDS            hfriFP: hfriFP is a fluorescent protein published in 2013, derived from Herbaspirillum frisingense.
   2706..2777    +  terminator     rrnB T1 terminator: transcription terminator T1 from the E. coli rrnB gene
   2793..2820    +  terminator     T7Te terminator: phage T7 early transcription terminator
   2827..2847    +  misc_feature   BioBrick suffix: universal suffix for all parts
   2867..2891    +  CDS            lacZα (fragment): LacZα fragment of β-galactosidase; lacZ fragment
   2902..2996    +  terminator     lambda t0 terminator: transcription terminator from phage lambda
   3069..3160    +  promoter       AmpR promoter: bla
   3161..4018    +  CDS            bla: BLAT_ECOLX - Experimental evidence at protein level: Swiss-Prot protein existence level 1. TEM-type are the most prevalent beta-lactamases in enterobacteria; they hydrolyze the beta-lactam bond in susceptible beta-lactam antibiotics, thus conferring resistance to penicillins and cephalosporins. TEM-3 and TEM-4 are capable of hydrolyzing cefotaxime and ceftazidime. TEM-5 is capable of hydrolyzing ceftazidime. TEM-6 is capable of hydrolyzing ceftazidime and aztreonam. TEM-8/CAZ-2, TEM- 16/CAZ-7 and TEM-24/CAZ-6 are markedly active against ceftazidime. IRT- 4 shows resistance to beta-lactamase in
   4025..4064    +  terminator     fd terminator: central terminator from bacteriophage fd (Otsuka and Kunisawa, 1982)
   4211..4319    +  oriT           oriT: incP origin of transfer
   4380..5528    -  CDS            trfA: trans-acting replication protein that binds to and activates oriV
   5580..5861    -  CDS            tnpA (fragment): TN5P_ECOLX - Also known as tnp. Experimental evidence at protein level: Swiss-Prot protein existence level 1. Mediates transposition of transposon Tn5 by a 'cut and paste' mechanism. First, the monomeric transposase binds the 19 bp inverted DNA repeats flanking the transposon. Then, dimerization of the DNA- bound transposase creates a synaptic DNA complex. After nicking of the first DNA strand, excision of the transposon proceeds through a series of intermediates. The transposase then mediates the insertion of the transposon at a new site by strand transfer. The activity of the wild- type tran
   5921..6452    -  rep_origin     oriV: incP origin of replication
   6508..6543    -  rep_origin     CloDF13 ori (fragment): Plasmids containing the CloDF13 (CDF) origin of replication can be propagated in E. coli cells that contain additional plasmids with compatible origins.
   6579..6665    -  terminator     rrnB T1 terminator: Escherichia coli rrnB; transcription terminator T1 from the E. coli rrnB gene
