[The description below was written by a language model from this plasmid's Addgene catalogue record and pLannotate feature annotations shown in this document.]
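Description:
pXW101Plux2-Pecf11-gfp is a low-copy bacterial expression plasmid for synthetic biology, built on the pSEVA121 backbone and totalling about 6.7 kb. It replicates from the broad-host-range incP (RK2-type) oriV, supported by the plasmid-encoded trfA replication protein. It also carries an incP oriT, which permits conjugative mobilisation when transfer functions are supplied in trans. Selection is by ampicillin through a TEM-type bla gene under its own promoter. Terminators from lambda t0, phage fd and rrnB T1 insulate the backbone modules from the cargo. Short hits to a Tn5 transposase, a CloDF13 origin and lacZα are only fragments and are probably backbone remnants rather than functional parts.

The roughly 2.7 kb synthetic insert lies between EcoRI and PstI within BioBrick prefix and suffix sequences, and encodes a two-layered cascade responsive to acyl-homoserine lactone (AHL). The constitutive PJ23101 promoter, which the automated annotation matches to a fragment of the related J23119, drives luxR, the Aliivibrio fischeri activator that binds the AHL autoinducer. In the presence of AHL, LuxR activates Plux2, which expresses the extracytoplasmic-function sigma factor ECF11. ECF11 then directs RNA polymerase to its cognate Pecf11 promoter to transcribe gfp, so the sigma factor acts as an amplifier between sensor and reporter. Each of the three units ends in a paired rrnB T1/T7Te terminator. The feature table leaves the region between the first two terminator pairs unannotated, which is where Plux2 and ecf11 should lie according to the insert name. It also labels the reporter ORF as a different fluorescent protein, whereas the catalogue records it as gfp. The plasmid comes from work on protein-binding DNA sponges for tuning gene expression and mitigating protein toxicity.
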