Addgene plasmid #160823: pXW101Plux2-Pecf11-gfp
Purpose: Two-layered AHL-responsive circuit carrying an ECF11-based amplifier
Depositing lab: Baojun Wang. Depositing organization: University of Edinburgh. Publication: Synthetic protein-binding DNA sponge as a tool to tune gene expression and mitigate protein toxicity. Wan X, Pinto F, Yu L, Wang B. Nat Commun. 2020 Nov 24;11(1):5961. doi: 10.1038/s41467-020-19552-9. PubMed 33235249.
Backbone
  Vector backbone: pSEVA121
  Backbone size w/o insert (bp): 3922
  Vector type: Bacterial Expression, Synthetic Biology
Growth in bacteria
  Bacterial resistance: Ampicillin, 100 μg/mL
  Growth temperature: 37°C
  Growth strain: DH5alpha
  Copy number: Low Copy
Gene/Insert
  Gene/Insert name: PJ23101-30luxR-t-Plux2-33ecf11-Pecf11-30gfp-t
  Species: Synthetic
  Insert size (bp): 2749
  Promoter: PJ23101, Plux2, Pecf11
  Cloning method: Restriction Enzyme; 5′ cloning site EcoRI (not destroyed); 3′ cloning site PstI (not destroyed)
  Sequencing primers: 5′ AGGGCGGCGGATTTGTCC; 3′ GCGGCAACCGAGCGTTC
Terms and licenses: Academic/Nonprofit Terms; Industry Terms: Not Available to Industry
How to cite: pXW101Plux2-Pecf11-gfp was a gift from Baojun Wang (Addgene plasmid # 160823 ; http://n2t.net/addgene:160823 ; RRID:Addgene_160823)
