>Addgene plasmid #160823 | pXW101Plux2-Pecf11-gfp | depositor partial sequence | sequence record 311324 | PJ23101-30luxR-t-Plux2-33ecf11-Pecf11-30gfp-t
TTTACAGCTAGCTCAGTCCTAGGTATTATGCTAGCTACTAGAGATTAAAGAGGAGAAATACTAGATGAAA
AACATAAATGCCGACGACACATACAGAATAATTAATAAAATTAAAGCTTGTAGAAGCAATAATGATATTA
ATCAATGCTTATCTGATATGACTAAAATGGTACATTGTGAATATTATTTACTCGCGATCATTTATCCTCA
TTCTATGGTTAAATCTGATATTTCAATCCTAGATAATTACCCTAAAAAATGGAGGCAATATTATGATGAC
GCTAATTTAATAAAATATGATCCTATAGTAGATTATTCTAACTCCAATCATTCACCAATTAATTGGAATA
TATTTGAAAACAATGCTGTAAATAAAAAATCTCCAAATGTAATTAAAGAAGCGAAAACATCAGGTCTTAT
CACTGGGTTTAGTTTCCCTATTCATACGGCTAACAATGGCTTCGGAATGCTTAGTTTTGCACATTCAGAA
AAAGACAACTATATAGATAGTTTATTTTTACATGCGTGTATGAACATACCATTAATTGTTCCTTCTCTAG
TTGATAATTATCGAAAAATAAATATAGCAAATAATAAATCAAACAACGATTTAACCAAAAGAGAAAAAGA
ATGTTTAGCGTGGGCATGCGAAGGAAAAAGCTCTTGGGATATTTCAAAAATATTAGGTTGCAGTGAGCGT
ACTGTCACTTTCCATTTAACCAATGCGCAAATGAAACTCAATACAACAAACCGCTGCCAAAGTATTTCTA
AAGCAATTTTAACAGGAGCAATTGATTGCCCATACTTTAAAAATTAATAACACTGATAGTGCTAGTGTAG
ATCACTACTAGAGCCAGGCATCAAATAAAACGAAAGGCTCAGTCGAAAGACTGGGCCTTTCGTTTTATCT
GTTGTTTGTCGGTGAACGCTCTCTACTAGAGTCACACTGGCTCACCTTCGGGTGGGCCTTTCTGCGTTTA
TATACTAGAGACCTGTAGGATCGTACAGGTTTACGCAAGAAAATGGTTTGTTACTTTCGAATAAATACTA
GAGTCACACAGGACTACTAGATGATGAGCGATAGTCCGCAGAAACTGGGTCGTAATGAATGGAATGCATA
TATGGATAAAGTGAAAGCCAAAGATCGTGAAGCCTTTGCCTTTGTGTTTCGTTTTTATGCACCGAAACTG
AAACAGTTCGCCTATAAACATGTTGGCAATGAACAGGTTGCAATGGAAATGGTTCAAGAAACCATGGCAA
CCGTTTGGCAGAAAGCACATCTGTATGATGGTAAAAAAAGCGCACTGAGCACCTGGATTTATACCATTAT
TCGTAACCTGTGCTTTGACCTGCTGCGTAAACAGAAAGGTAAAGAACTGCATATTCACAGCGACGATATT
TGGCCGAGCGAATATTATCCGCCTGATATGGTTGATCATTATAGTCCGGAACAGGATATGCTGAAAGAAC
AGGTGGTTAAATTTCTGGATATCCTGCCGAAAAATCAGCGTGATGTTCTGCAAGCAGTTTATCTGGAAGA
ACTGCCGCATCAGCAGGTTGCAGAACTGTTTGATATTCCGCTGGGCACCGTTAAAAGCCGTCTGCGTCTG
GCAGTTGAAAAACTGCGTCATAGCATGCATACCGAACAGCTGTAATAATACTAGAGCCAGGCATCAAATA
AAACGAAAGGCTCAGTCGAAAGACTGGGCCTTTCGTTTTATCTGTTGTTTGTCGGTGAACGCTCTCTACT
AGAGTCACACTGGCTCACCTTCGGGTGGGCCTTTCTGCGTTTATATACTAGAGGCCTCCACACCGCTCGT
CACATCCTGTGATCCACTCTTCATCCCGCTACGTAACACCTCTTACTAGAGATTAAAGAGGAGAAATACT
AGATGCGTAAAGGAGAAGAACTTTTCACTGGAGTTGTCCCAATTCTTGTTGAATTAGATGGTGATGTTAA
TGGGCACAAATTTTCTGTCAGTGGAGAGGGTGAAGGTGATGCAACATACGGAAAACTTACCCTTAAATTT
ATTTGCACTACTGGAAAACTACCTGTTCCATGGCCAACACTTGTCACTACTTTCGGTTATGGTGTTCAAT
GCTTTGCGAGATACCCAGATCATATGAAACAGCATGACTTTTTCAAGAGTGCCATGCCCGAAGGTTATGT
ACAGGAAAGAACTATATTTTTCAAAGATGACGGGAACTACAAGACACGTGCTGAAGTCAAGTTTGAAGGT
GATACCCTTGTTAATAGAATCGAGTTAAAAGGTATTGATTTTAAAGAAGATGGAAACATTCTTGGACACA
AATTGGAATACAACTATAACTCACACAATGTATACATCATGGCAGACAAACAAAAGAATGGAATCAAAGT
TAACTTCAAAATTAGACACAACATTGAAGATGGAAGCGTTCAACTAGCAGACCATTATCAACAAAATACT
CCAATTGGCGATGGCCCTGTCCTTTTACCAGACAACCATTACCTGTCCACACAATCTGCCCTTTCGAAAG
ATCCCAACGAAAAGAGAGACCACATGGTCCTTCTTGAGTTTGTAACAGCTGCTGGGATTACACATGGCAT
GGATGAACTATACAAATAATAATACTAGAGCCAGGCATCAAATAAAACGAAAGGCTCAGTCGAAAGACTG
GGCCTTTCGTTTTATCTGTTGTTTGTCGGTGAACGCTCTCTACTAGAGTCACACTGGCTCACCTTCGGGT
GGGCCTTTCTGCGTTTATA
